Addgene plasmid #108227: pST96/LBT-MCS
Purpose: Bacterial expression expression of protein with N-terminal lanthanide binding tag
Depositing lab: Didier Picard. Depositing organization: University of Geneva. Publication: Luminescence resonance energy transfer between genetically encoded donor and acceptor for protein-protein interaction studies in the molecular chaperone HSP70/HSP90 complexes. Bhattacharya K, Bernasconi L, Picard D. Sci Rep. 2018 Feb 12;8(1):2801. doi: 10.1038/s41598-018-21210-6. PubMed 29434293.
Backbone
  Vector backbone: pST96 / pET
  Backbone size w/o insert (bp): 5107
  Vector type: Bacterial Expression
Growth in bacteria
  Bacterial resistance: Kanamycin, 50 μg/mL
  Growth temperature: 37°C
  Growth strain: DH5alpha
  Copy number: Low Copy
Gene/Insert
  Gene/Insert name: LBT
  Species: Synthetic
  Insert size (bp): 77
  Promoter: T7, lacO
  Cloning method: Restriction Enzyme; 5′ cloning site unknown (unknown if destroyed); 3′ cloning site unknown (unknown if destroyed)
Terms and licenses: Academic/Nonprofit Terms; Industry Terms: Not Available to Industry
How to cite: pST96/LBT-MCS was a gift from Didier Picard (Addgene plasmid # 108227 ; http://n2t.net/addgene:108227 ; RRID:Addgene_108227)
