[The description below was written by a language model from this plasmid's Addgene catalogue record and pLannotate feature annotations shown in this document.]
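Description:
pST96/LBT-MCS is a pET-type bacterial expression vector, about 5.2 kb, designed for producing recombinant proteins in E. coli with an N-terminal lanthanide binding tag (LBT). It is selected with kanamycin through an aph(3')-Ia cassette and replicates from a pBR322-type ColE1 origin. The rop gene and the bom mobility region are also present, which fits the catalogued low copy number. An f1 origin is included as well, and short remnants of the tetracycline resistance gene are left over from the pBR322 lineage.

The expression cassette consists of a T7 promoter immediately followed by a lac operator, the T7 gene 10 ribosome binding site, and a T7 terminator. A plasmid-borne lacI gene with its own promoter supplies the repressor. Transcription therefore depends on a host providing T7 RNA polymerase and is induced with IPTG. The insert is a short synthetic LBT sequence (77 bp) followed, as the name indicates, by a multiple cloning site for in-frame insertion of a gene of interest. The automated annotation does not label the LBT itself, but an unannotated stretch lies downstream of the RBS where it would be expected. Past this region the feature tables detect a short match to a TEV-site-containing composite tag, an 8xHis tag and a small fragment resembling a T7 gene 10-derived tag just before the terminator. This suggests that a cleavable C-terminal His tag may be available for purification, although the record does not confirm the reading frame or intended use. The cloning sites are not recorded.

LBT peptides chelate lanthanide ions such as terbium, giving a genetically encoded luminescent donor. The associated work used such tags for luminescence resonance energy transfer studies of protein-protein interactions in HSP70/HSP90 chaperone complexes. The depositor and sequencing-derived records differ by only a few nucleotides and share the same feature set.
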