Features (pLannotate 1.2.2; 19 found; start..end, strand, type, name):
     12..467     +  rep_origin     f1 ori (sequence partly withheld): f1 bacteriophage origin of replication; arrow indicates direction of (+) strand synthesis
    494..551     +  promoter       AmpR promoter (fragment): bla
    560..1375    -  CDS            KanR: aminoglycoside phosphotransferase; aph(3')-Ia; confers resistance to kanamycin in bacteria or G418 (Geneticin®) in eukaryotes
   1497..2085    +  rep_origin     ori: high-copy-number ColE1/pMB1/pBR322/pUC origin of replication
   2271..2413    -  misc_feature   bom: basis of mobility region from pBR322
   2515..2706    -  CDS            rop: Rop protein, which maintains plasmids at low copy number; rop
   2723..3103    +  CDS            YPB1_ECOLX: Protein predicted: Swiss-Prot protein existence level 4. From Escherichia coli.
   3165..3229    -  CDS            TcR (fragment): tetracycline efflux protein; tet; confers resistance to tetracycline
   3244..3265    -  protein_bind   CAP binding site: CAP binding activates transcription in the presence of cAMP. E. coli catabolite activator protein
   3278..4360    -  CDS            lacI: lac repressor; lacI; The lac repressor binds to the lac operator to inhibit transcription in E. coli. This inhibition can be relieved by adding lactose or isopropyl-β-D-thiogalactopyranoside (IPTG).
   4361..4438    -  promoter       lacI promoter: lacI
   4446..4725    -  CDS            TcR (fragment): tetracycline efflux protein; tet; confers resistance to tetracycline
   4751..4769    +  promoter       T7 promoter: promoter for bacteriophage T7 RNA polymerase
   4770..4794    +  protein_bind   lac operator: The lac repressor binds to the lac operator to inhibit transcription in E. coli. This inhibition can be relieved by adding lactose or isopropyl-β-D-thiogalactopyranoside (IPTG). lac repressor encoded by lacI
   4809..4831    +  RBS            RBS: efficient ribosome binding site from bacteriophage T7 gene 10 (Olins and Rangwala, 1989)
   4994..5014    +  CDS            capTEV™ (fragment): composite tag for in vivo biotinylation, TEV protease cleavage, and 6xHis tagging
   5022..5045    +  CDS            8xHis: 8xHis affinity tag
   5061..5104    +  CDS            SET1 (fragment): solubility-enhancement tag derived from T7 phage gene 10B
   5112..5159    +  terminator     T7 terminator: transcription terminator for bacteriophage T7 RNA polymerase
>Addgene plasmid #108227 | pST96/LBT-MCS | depositor full sequence | sequence record 204039 | Full Sequence
TGGCGAATGGG
[124 nt withheld, positions 12-135]
C
[91 nt withheld, positions 137-227]
A
[49 nt withheld, positions 229-277]
CCTTTGACGTTGGAGTCCACGTTCTTT
[37 nt withheld, positions 305-341]
ACCCTATCTCGGTCTATTCTTTTGATTTATAAGGGATTTTGCCGATTTCGGCCTATTGGTTAAAAAATGA
GCTGATTTAACAAAAATTTAACGCGAATTTTAACAAAATATTAACGTTTACAATTTCAGGTGGCACTTTT
CGGGGAAATGTGCGCGGAACCCCTATTTGTTTATTTTTCTAAATACATTCAAATATGTATCCGCTCATGA
ATTAATTCTTAGAAAAACTCATCGAGCATCAAATGAAACTGCAATTTATTCATATCAGGATTATCAATAC
CATATTTTTGAAAAAGCCGTTTCTGTAATGAAGGAGAAAACTCACCGAGGCAGTTCCATAGGATGGCAAG
ATCCTGGTATCGGTCTGCGATTCCGACTCGTCCAACATCAATACAACCTATTAATTTCCCCTCGTCAAAA
ATAAGGTTATCAAGTGAGAAATCACCATGAGTGACGACTGAATCCGGTGAGAATGGCAAAAGTTTATGCA
TTTCTTTCCAGACTTGTTCAACAGGCCAGCCATTACGCTCGTCATCAAAATCACTCGCATCAACCAAACC
GTTATTCATTCGTGATTGCGCCTGAGCGAGACGAAATACGCGATCGCTGTTAAAAGGACAATTACAAACA
GGAATCGAATGCAACCGGCGCAGGAACACTGCCAGCGCATCAACAATATTTTCACCTGAATCAGGATATT
CTTCTAATACCTGGAATGCTGTTTTCCCGGGGATCGCAGTGGTGAGTAACCATGCATCATCAGGAGTACG
GATAAAATGCTTGATGGTCGGAAGAGGCATAAATTCCGTCAGCCAGTTTAGTCTGACCATCTCATCTGTA
ACATCATTGGCAACGCTACCTTTGCCATGTTTCAGAAACAACTCTGGCGCATCGGGCTTCCCATACAATC
GATAGATTGTCGCACCTGATTGCCCGACATTATCGCGAGCCCATTTATACCCATATAAATCAGCATCCAT
GTTGGAATTTAATCGCGGCCTAGAGCAAGACGTTTCCCGTTGAATATGGCTCATAACACCCCTTGTATTA
CTGTTTATGTAAGCAGACAGTTTTATTGTTCATGACCAAAATCCCTTAACGTGAGTTTTCGTTCCACTGA
GCGTCAGACCCCGTAGAAAAGATCAAAGGATCTTCTTGAGATCCTTTTTTTCTGCGCGTAATCTGCTGCT
TGCAAACAAAAAAACCACCGCTACCAGCGGTGGTTTGTTTGCCGGATCAAGAGCTACCAACTCTTTTTCC
GAAGGTAACTGGCTTCAGCAGAGCGCAGATACCAAATACTGTCCTTCTAGTGTAGCCGTAGTTAGGCCAC
CACTTCAAGAACTCTGTAGCACCGCCTACATACCTCGCTCTGCTAATCCTGTTACCAGTGGCTGCTGCCA
GTGGCGATAAGTCGTGTCTTACCGGGTTGGACTCAAGACGATAGTTACCGGATAAGGCGCAGCGGTCGGG
CTGAACGGGGGGTTCGTGCACACAGCCCAGCTTGGAGCGAACGACCTACACCGAACTGAGATACCTACAG
CGTGAGCTATGAGAAAGCGCCACGCTTCCCGAAGGGAGAAAGGCGGACAGGTATCCGGTAAGCGGCAGGG
TCGGAACAGGAGAGCGCACGAGGGAGCTTCCAGGGGGAAACGCCTGGTATCTTTATAGTCCTGTCGGGTT
TCGCCACCTCTGACTTGAGCGTCGATTTTTGTGATGCTCGTCAGGGGGGCGGAGCCTATGGAAAAACGCC
AGCAACGCGGCCTTTTTACGGTTCCTGGCCTTTTGCTGGCCTTTTGCTCACATGTTCTTTCCTGCGTTAT
CCCCTGATTCTGTGGATAACCGTATTACCGCCTTTGAGTGAGCTGATACCGCTCGCCGCAGCCGAACGAC
CGAGCGCAGCGAGTCAGTGAGCGAGGAAGCGGAAGAGCGCCTGATGCGGTATTTTCTCCTTACGCATCTG
TGCGGTATTTCACACCGCATATATGGTGCACTCTCAGTACAATCTGCTCTGATGCCGCATAGTTAAGCCA
GTATACACTCCGCTATCGCTACGTGACTGGGTCATGGCTGCGCCCCGACACCCGCCAACACCCGCTGACG
CGCCCTGACGGGCTTGTCTGCTCCCGGCATCCGCTTACAGACAAGCTGTGACCGTCTCCGGGAGCTGCAT
GTGTCAGAGGTTTTCACCGTCATCACCGAAACGCGCGAGGCAGCTGCGGTAAAGCTCATCAGCGTGGTCG
TGAAGCGATTCACAGATGTCTGCCTGTTCATCCGCGTCCAGCTCGTTGAGTTTCTCCAGAAGCGTTAATG
TCTGGCTTCTGATAAAGCGGGCCATGTTAAGGGCGGTTTTTTCCTGTTTGGTCACTGATGCCTCCGTGTA
AGGGGGATTTCTGTTCATGGGGGTAATGATACCGATGAAACGAGAGAGGATGCTCACGATACGGGTTACT
GATGATGAACATGCCCGGTTACTGGAACGTTGTGAGGGTAAACAACTGGCGGTATGGATGCGGCGGGACC
AGAGAAAAATCACTCAGGGTCAATGCCAGCGCTTCGTTAATACAGATGTAGGTGTTCCACAGGGTAGCCA
GCAGCATCCTGCGATGCAGATCCGGAACATAATGGTGCAGGGCGCTGACTTCCGCGTTTCCAGACTTTAC
GAAACACGGAAACCGAAGACCATTCATGTTGTTGCTCAGGTCGCAGACGTTTTGCAGCAGCAGTCGCTTC
ACGTTCGCTCGCGTATCGGTGATTCATTCTGCTAACCAGTAAGGCAACCCCGCCAGCCTAGCCGGGTCCT
CAACGACAGGAGCACGATCATGCTAGTCATGCCCCGCGCCCACCGGAAGGAGCTGACTGGGTTGAAGGCT
CTCAAGGGCATCGGTCGAGATCCCGGTGCCTAATGAGTGAGCTAACTTACATTAATTGCGTTGCGCTCAC
TGCCCGCTTTCCAGTCGGGAAACCTGTCGTGCCAGCTGCATTAATGAATCGGCCAACGCGCGGGGAGAGG
CGGTTTGCGTATTGGGCGCCAGGGTGGTTTTTCTTTTCACCAGTGAGACGGGCAACAGCTGATTGCCCTT
CACCGCCTGGCCCTGAGAGAGTTGCAGCAAGCGGTCCACGCTGGTTTGCCCCAGCAGGCGAAAATCCTGT
TTGATGGTGGTTAACGGCGGGATATAACATGAGCTGTCTTCGGTATCGTCGTATCCCACTACCGAGATGT
CCGCACCAACGCGCAGCCCGGACTCGGTAATGGCGCGCATTGCGCCCAGCGCCATCTGATCGTTGGCAAC
CAGCATCGCAGTGGGAACGATGCCCTCATTCAGCATTTGCATGGTTTGTTGAAAACCGGACATGGCACTC
CAGTCGCCTTCCCGTTCCGCTATCGGCTGAATTTGATTGCGAGTGAGATATTTATGCCAGCCAGCCAGAC
GCAGACGCGCCGAGACAGAACTTAATGGGCCCGCTAACAGCGCGATTTGCTGGTGACCCAATGCGACCAG
ATGCTCCACGCCCAGTCGCGTACCGTCTTCATGGGAGAAAATAATACTGTTGATGGGTGTCTGGTCAGAG
ACATCAAGAAATAACGCCGGAACATTAGTGCAGGCAGCTTCCACAGCAATGGCATCCTGGTCATCCAGCG
GATAGTTAATGATCAGCCCACTGACGCGTTGCGCGAGAAGATTGTGCACCGCCGCTTTACAGGCTTCGAC
GCCGCTTCGTTCTACCATCGACACCACCACGCTGGCACCCAGTTGATCGGCGCGAGATTTAATCGCCGCG
ACAATTTGCGACGGCGCGTGCAGGGCCAGACTGGAGGTGGCAACGCCAATCAGCAACGACTGTTTGCCCG
CCAGTTGTTGTGCCACGCGGTTGGGAATGTAATTCAGCTCCGCCATCGCCGCTTCCACTTTTTCCCGCGT
TTTCGCAGAAACGTGGCTGGCCTGGTTCACCACGCGGGAAACGGTCTGATAAGAGACACCGGCATACTCT
GCGACATCGTATAACGTTACTGGTTTCACATTCACCACCCTGAATTGACTCTCTTCCGGGCGCTATCATG
CCATACCGCGAAAGGTTTTGCGCCATTCGATGGTGTCCGGGATCTCGACGCTCTCCCTTATGCGACTCCT
GCATTAGGAAGCAGCCCAGTAGTAGGTTGAGGCCGTTGAGCACCGCCGCCGCAAGGAATGGTGCATGCAA
GGAGATGGCGCCCAACAGTCCCCCGGCCACGGGGCCTGCCACCATACCCACGCCGAAACAAGCGCTCATG
AGCCCGAAGTGGCGAGCCCGATCTTCCCCATCGGTGATGTCGGCGATATAGGCGCCAGCAACCGCACCTG
TGGCGCCGGTGATGCCGGCCACGATGCGTCCGGCGTAGAGGATCGAGATCGATCTCGATCCCGCGAAATT
AATACGACTCACTATAGGGGAATTGTGAGCGGATAACAATTCCCCTCTAGAAATAATTTTGTTTAACTTT
AAGAAGGAGATATACATATGGCCATGGGCTATATAGATACAAACAATGATGGATGGTATGAAGGAGATGA
ACTATTAGCAGCTGGACCGGTCGCCATCGAATTCTGTACAGGCCTTGGCGCGCCTGCAGGCGAGCTCCGT
CGACAAGCTTGCGGCCGCACTCGAGCCTCCGCGGAGAATCTTTATTTTCAGGGCTCCCATCACCATCACC
ATCACCATCACCATTGACCTAGGCTGCTAAACAAAGCCCGAAAGGAAGCTGAGTTGGCTGCTGCCACCGC
TGAGCAATAACTAGCATAACCCCTTGGGGCCTCTAAACGGGTCTTGAGGGGTTTTTTGCTGAAAGGAGGA
ACTATATCCGGAT
