Features (pLannotate 1.2.2; 19 found; start..end, strand, type, name):
     41..59      +  promoter       T7 promoter: promoter for bacteriophage T7 RNA polymerase
     60..84      +  protein_bind   lac operator: The lac repressor binds to the lac operator to inhibit transcription in E. coli. This inhibition can be relieved by adding lactose or isopropyl-β-D-thiogalactopyranoside (IPTG). lac repressor encoded by lacI
     99..121     +  RBS            RBS: efficient ribosome binding site from bacteriophage T7 gene 10 (Olins and Rangwala, 1989)
    284..304     +  CDS            capTEV™ (fragment): composite tag for in vivo biotinylation, TEV protease cleavage, and 6xHis tagging
    312..335     +  CDS            8xHis: 8xHis affinity tag
    351..394     +  CDS            SET1 (fragment): solubility-enhancement tag derived from T7 phage gene 10B
    402..449     +  terminator     T7 terminator: transcription terminator for bacteriophage T7 RNA polymerase
    486..914     +  rep_origin     f1 ori (sequence partly withheld): f1 bacteriophage origin of replication; arrow indicates direction of (+) strand synthesis
    967..1024    +  promoter       AmpR promoter (fragment): bla
   1033..1848    -  CDS            KanR: aminoglycoside phosphotransferase; aph(3')-Ia; confers resistance to kanamycin in bacteria or G418 (Geneticin®) in eukaryotes
   1970..2558    +  rep_origin     ori: high-copy-number ColE1/pMB1/pBR322/pUC origin of replication
   2744..2883    -  misc_feature   bom: basis of mobility region from pBR322
   2985..3176    -  CDS            rop: Rop protein, which maintains plasmids at low copy number; rop
   3193..3573    +  CDS            YPB1_ECOLX: Protein predicted: Swiss-Prot protein existence level 4. From Escherichia coli.
   3635..3699    -  CDS            TcR (fragment): tetracycline efflux protein; tet; confers resistance to tetracycline
   3714..3735    -  protein_bind   CAP binding site: CAP binding activates transcription in the presence of cAMP. E. coli catabolite activator protein
   3748..4830    -  CDS            lacI: lac repressor; lacI; The lac repressor binds to the lac operator to inhibit transcription in E. coli. This inhibition can be relieved by adding lactose or isopropyl-β-D-thiogalactopyranoside (IPTG).
   4831..4908    -  promoter       lacI promoter: lacI
   4916..15      -  CDS            TcR (fragment) (across the origin): tetracycline efflux protein; tet; confers resistance to tetracycline
>Addgene plasmid #108227 | pST96/LBT-MCS | addgene full sequence | sequence record 207847 | Addgene NGS Result
CCGGCGTAGAGGATCGAGATCGATCTCGATCCCGCGAAATTAATACGACTCACTATAGGGGAATTGTGAG
CGGATAACAATTCCCCTCTAGAAATAATTTTGTTTAACTTTAAGAAGGAGATATACATATGGCCATGGGC
TATATAGATACAAACAATGATGGATGGTATGAAGGAGATGAACTATTAGCAGCTGGACCGGTCGCCATCG
AATTCTGTACAGGCCTTGGCGCGCCTGCAGGCGAGCTCCGTCGACAAGCTTGCGGCCGCACTCGAGCCTC
CGCGGAGAATCTTTATTTTCAGGGCTCCCATCACCATCACCATCACCATCACCATTGACCTAGGCTGCTA
AACAAAGCCCGAAAGGAAGCTGAGTTGGCTGCTGCCACCGCTGAGCAATAACTAGCATAACCCCTTGGGG
CCTCTAAACGGGTCTTGAGGGGTTTTTTGCTGAAAGGAGGAACTATATCCGGATTGGCGAATGGG
[124 nt withheld, positions 486-609]
C
[91 nt withheld, positions 611-701]
A
[49 nt withheld, positions 703-751]
CCTTTGACGTTGGAGTCCACGTTCTTT
[37 nt withheld, positions 779-815]
ACCCTATCTCGGTCTATTCTTTTGATTTATAAGGGATTTTGCCGATTTCGGCCTATTGGTTAAAAAATGA
GCTGATTTAACAAAAATTTAACGCGAATTTTAACAAAATATTAACGCTTACAATTTAGGTGGCACTTTTC
GGGGAAATGTGCGCGGAACCCCTATTTGTTTATTTTTCTAAATACATTCAAATATGTATCCGCTCATGAA
TTAATTCTTAGAAAAACTCATCGAGCATCAAATGAAACTGCAATTTATTCATATCAGGATTATCAATACC
ATATTTTTGAAAAAGCCGTTTCTGTAATGAAGGAGAAAACTCACCGAGGCAGTTCCATAGGATGGCAAGA
TCCTGGTATCGGTCTGCGATTCCGACTCGTCCAACATCAATACAACCTATTAATTTCCCCTCGTCAAAAA
TAAGGTTATCAAGTGAGAAATCACCATGAGTGACGACTGAATCCGGTGAGAATGGCAAAAGTTTATGCAT
TTCTTTCCAGACTTGTTCAACAGGCCAGCCATTACGCTCGTCATCAAAATCACTCGCATCAACCAAACCG
TTATTCATTCGTGATTGCGCCTGAGCGAGACGAAATACGCGATCGCTGTTAAAAGGACAATTACAAACAG
GAATCGAATGCAACCGGCGCAGGAACACTGCCAGCGCATCAACAATATTTTCACCTGAATCAGGATATTC
TTCTAATACCTGGAATGCTGTTTTCCCGGGGATCGCAGTGGTGAGTAACCATGCATCATCAGGAGTACGG
ATAAAATGCTTGATGGTCGGAAGAGGCATAAATTCCGTCAGCCAGTTTAGTCTGACCATCTCATCTGTAA
CATCATTGGCAACGCTACCTTTGCCATGTTTCAGAAACAACTCTGGCGCATCGGGCTTCCCATACAATCG
ATAGATTGTCGCACCTGATTGCCCGACATTATCGCGAGCCCATTTATACCCATATAAATCAGCATCCATG
TTGGAATTTAATCGCGGCCTAGAGCAAGACGTTTCCCGTTGAATATGGCTCATAACACCCCTTGTATTAC
TGTTTATGTAAGCAGACAGTTTTATTGTTCATGACCAAAATCCCTTAACGTGAGTTTTCGTTCCACTGAG
CGTCAGACCCCGTAGAAAAGATCAAAGGATCTTCTTGAGATCCTTTTTTTCTGCGCGTAATCTGCTGCTT
GCAAACAAAAAAACCACCGCTACCAGCGGTGGTTTGTTTGCCGGATCAAGAGCTACCAACTCTTTTTCCG
AAGGTAACTGGCTTCAGCAGAGCGCAGATACCAAATACTGTCCTTCTAGTGTAGCCGTAGTTAGGCCACC
ACTTCAAGAACTCTGTAGCACCGCCTACATACCTCGCTCTGCTAATCCTGTTACCAGTGGCTGCTGCCAG
TGGCGATAAGTCGTGTCTTACCGGGTTGGACTCAAGACGATAGTTACCGGATAAGGCGCAGCGGTCGGGC
TGAACGGGGGGTTCGTGCACACAGCCCAGCTTGGAGCGAACGACCTACACCGAACTGAGATACCTACAGC
GTGAGCTATGAGAAAGCGCCACGCTTCCCGAAGGGAGAAAGGCGGACAGGTATCCGGTAAGCGGCAGGGT
CGGAACAGGAGAGCGCACGAGGGAGCTTCCAGGGGGAAACGCCTGGTATCTTTATAGTCCTGTCGGGTTT
CGCCACCTCTGACTTGAGCGTCGATTTTTGTGATGCTCGTCAGGGGGGCGGAGCCTATGGAAAAACGCCA
GCAACGCGGCCTTTTTACGGTTCCTGGCCTTTTGCTGGCCTTTTGCTCGCATGTTCTTTCCTGCGTTATC
CCCTGATTCTGTGGATAACCGTATTACCGCCTTTGAGTGAGCTGATACCGCTCGCCGCAGCCGAACGACC
GAGCGCAGCGAGTCAGTGAGCGAGGAAGCGGAAGAGCGCCTGATGCGGTATTTTCTCCTTACGCATCTGT
GCGGTATTTCACACCGCAATGGTGCACTCTCAGTACAATCTGCTCTGATGCCGCATAGTTAAGCCAGTAT
ACACTCCGCTATCGCTACGTGACTGGGTCATGGCTGCGCCCCGACACCCGCCAACACCCGCTGACGCGCC
CTGACGGGCTTGTCTGCTCCCGGCATCCGCTTACAGACAAGCTGTGACCGTCTCCGGGAGCTGCATGTGT
CAGAGGTTTTCACCGTCATCACCGAAACGCGCGAGGCAGCTGCGGTAAAGCTCATCAGCGTGGTCGTGAA
GCGATTCACAGATGTCTGCCTGTTCATCCGCGTCCAGCTCGTTGAGTTTCTCCAGAAGCGTTAATGTCTG
GCTTCTGATAAAGCGGGCCATGTTAAGGGCGGTTTTTTCCTGTTTGGTCACTGATGCCTCCGTGTAAGGG
GGATTTCTGTTCATGGGGGTAATGATACCGATGAAACGAGAGAGGATGCTCACGATACGGGTTACTGATG
ATGAACATGCCCGGTTACTGGAACGTTGTGAGGGTAAACAACTGGCGGTATGGATGCGGCGGGACCAGAG
AAAAATCACTCAGGGTCAATGCCAGCGCTTCGTTAATACAGATGTAGGTGTTCCACAGGGTAGCCAGCAG
CATCCTGCGATGCAGATCCGGAACATAATGGTGCAGGGCGCTGACTTCCGCGTTTCCAGACTTTACGAAA
CACGGAAACCGAAGACCATTCATGTTGTTGCTCAGGTCGCAGACGTTTTGCAGCAGCAGTCGCTTCACGT
TCGCTCGCGTATCGGTGATTCATTCTGCTAACCAGTAAGGCAACCCCGCCAGCCTAGCCGGGTCCTCAAC
GACAGGAGCACGATCATGCTAGTCATGCCCCGCGCCCACCGGAAGGAGCTGACTGGGTTGAAGGCTCTCA
AGGGCATCGGTCGAGATCCCGGTGCCTAATGAGTGAGCTAACTTACATTAATTGCGTTGCGCTCACTGCC
CGCTTTCCAGTCGGGAAACCTGTCGTGCCAGCTGCATTAATGAATCGGCCAACGCGCGGGGAGAGGCGGT
TTGCGTATTGGGCGCCAGGGTGGTTTTTCTTTTCACCAGTGAGACGGGCAACAGCTGATTGCCCTTCACC
GCCTGGCCCTGAGAGAGTTGCAGCAAGCGGTCCACGCTGGTTTGCCCCAGCAGGCGAAAATCCTGTTTGA
TGGTGGTTAACGGCGGGATATAACATGAGCTGTCTTCGGTATCGTCGTATCCCACTACCGAGATGTCCGC
ACCAACGCGCAGCCCGGACTCGGTAATGGCGCGCATTGCGCCCAGCGCCATCTGATCGTTGGCAACCAGC
ATCGCAGTGGGAACGATGCCCTCATTCAGCATTTGCATGGTTTGTTGAAAACCGGACATGGCACTCCAGT
CGCCTTCCCGTTCCGCTATCGGCTGAATTTGATTGCGAGTGAGATATTTATGCCAGCCAGCCAGACGCAG
ACGCGCCGAGACAGAACTTAATGGGCCCGCTAACAGCGCGATTTGCTGGTGACCCAATGCGACCAGATGC
TCCACGCCCAGTCGCGTACCGTCTTCATGGGAGAAAATAATACTGTTGATGGGTGTCTGGTCAGAGACAT
CAAGAAATAACGCCGGAACATTAGTGCAGGCAGCTTCCACAGCAATGGCATCCTGGTCATCCAGCGGATA
GTTAATGATCAGCCCACTGACGCGTTGCGCGAGAAGATTGTGCACCGCCGCTTTACAGGCTTCGACGCCG
CTTCGTTCTACCATCGACACCACCACGCTGGCACCCAGTTGATCGGCGCGAGATTTAATCGCCGCGACAA
TTTGCGACGGCGCGTGCAGGGCCAGACTGGAGGTGGCAACGCCAATCAGCAACGACTGTTTGCCCGCCAG
TTGTTGTGCCACGCGGTTGGGAATGTAATTCAGCTCCGCCATCGCCGCTTCCACTTTTTCCCGCGTTTTC
GCAGAAACGTGGCTGGCCTGGTTCACCACGCGGGAAACGGTCTGATAAGAGACACCGGCATACTCTGCGA
CATCGTATAACGTTACTGGTTTCACATTCACCACCCTGAATTGACTCTCTTCCGGGCGCTATCATGCCAT
ACCGCGAAAGGTTTTGCGCCATTCGATGGTGTCCGGGATCTCGACGCTCTCCCTTATGCGACTCCTGCAT
TAGGAAGCAGCCCAGTAGTAGGTTGAGGCCGTTGAGCACCGCCGCCGCAAGGAATGGTGCATGCAAGGAG
ATGGCGCCCAACAGTCCCCCGGCCACGGGGCCTGCCACCATACCCACGCCGAAACAAGCGCTCATGAGCC
CGAAGTGGCGAGCCCGATCTTCCCCATCGGTGATGTCGGCGATATAGGCGCCAGCAACCGCACCTGTGGC
GCCGGTGATGCCGGCCACGATGCGT
